Addgene plasmid #104833: pCDH-EF1a-eFFly-mCherry
Purpose: 3rd generation lentiviral vector. eFFly luciferase for in vivo Imaging, mCherry for fluorescent detection
Depositing lab: Irmela Jeremias. Depositing organization: Helmholtz Munich. Publication: Characterization of Rare, Dormant, and Therapy-Resistant Cells in Acute Lymphoblastic Leukemia. Ebinger S, Ozdemir EZ, Ziegenhain C, Tiedt S, Castro Alves C, Grunert M, Dworzak M, Lutz C, Turati VA, Enver T, Horny HP, Sotlar K, Parekh S, Spiekermann K, Hiddemann W, Schepers A, Polzer B, Kirsch S, Hoffmann M, Knapp B, Hasenauer J, Pfeifer H, Panzer-Grumayer R, Enard W, Gires O, Jeremias I. Cancer Cell. 2016 Dec 12;30(6):849-862. doi: 10.1016/j.ccell.2016.11.002. Epub 2016 Dec 1. PubMed 27916615.
Backbone
  Vector backbone: pCDH-EF1a-MCS-T2A-copGFP
  Backbone manufacturer: System Biosciences
  Backbone size w/o insert (bp): 7189
  Total vector size (bp): 8830
  Vector type: Mammalian Expression, Lentiviral, Luciferase
  Selectable markers: mCherry
Growth in bacteria
  Bacterial resistance: Ampicillin, 100 μg/mL
  Growth temperature: 37°C
  Growth strain: NEB Stable
  Copy number: Unknown
Gene/Insert 1
  Gene/Insert name: eFFly
Gene/Insert 2
  Gene/Insert name: mCherry
Terms and licenses: Academic/Nonprofit Terms; Industry Terms: Not Available to Industry
How to cite: pCDH-EF1a-eFFly-mCherry was a gift from Irmela Jeremias (Addgene plasmid # 104833 ; http://n2t.net/addgene:104833 ; RRID:Addgene_104833)
