[The description below was written by a language model from this plasmid's Addgene catalogue record and pLannotate feature annotations shown in this document.]
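Description:
pCDH-EF1a-eFFly-mCherry is a third-generation lentiviral transfer plasmid built on the System Biosciences pCDH-EF1a-MCS-T2A-copGFP backbone, with a stated total size of about 8.8 kb. In bacteria it is maintained through a high-copy ColE1/pUC-type origin and selected with ampicillin via the β-lactamase gene. Remnants of lac, rop and bom sequences in the backbone are cloning-vector leftovers. The viral genome is transcribed in packaging cells from a chimeric RSV promoter fused to a truncated HIV-1 5' LTR, which makes transcription Tat-independent. It carries the Ψ packaging signal with a partial gag sequence, the Rev response element for nuclear export of the full-length RNA, and the cPPT/CTS, which aids transduction. A truncated 3' LTR followed by an SV40 polyadenylation signal closes the provirus, and an SV40 origin lies just outside it.

The internal expression cassette uses the EF-1α core promoter joined to an HTLV-1 LTR-derived segment. This drives an enhanced firefly (Photinus pyralis) luciferase, eFFly, followed by mCherry in the same orientation, with a WPRE downstream to boost transcript stability and expression. The two coding regions are separated by a short gap. The parental backbone has a T2A peptide at this position, which would give co-expression from one transcript, but the feature tables do not annotate the linker explicitly. There is no drug selection marker for mammalian cells, so transduced cells are identified or sorted by mCherry fluorescence. Luciferase allows bioluminescence imaging of the marked cells in vivo, and the associated publication concerns acute lymphoblastic leukemia. The depositor's sequence and the repository's sequencing result show the same feature order and differ by about 20 nt in length.
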