Features (pLannotate 1.2.2; 26 found; start..end, strand, type, name):
      6..227     +  promoter       RSV promoter: Rous sarcoma virus enhancer/promoter
    234..414     +  LTR            5' LTR (truncated): truncated 5' long terminal repeat (LTR) from HIV-1
    458..583     +  misc_feature   HIV-1 Ψ: packaging signal of human immunodeficiency virus type 1
    567..905     +  CDS            HIV-1 gag (fragment): gag protein from human immunodeficiency virus 1; gag
   1025..1361    +  ncRNA          RRE: Accession: RF00036 - HIV Rev response element
   1397..1786    +  CDS            env (fragment): ENV_HV1H2 - Experimental evidence at protein level: Swiss-Prot protein existence level 1. [Transmembrane protein gp41]: Acts as a class I viral fusion protein. Under the current model, the protein has at least 3 conformational states: pre-fusion native state, pre-hairpin intermediate state, and post-fusion hairpin state. During fusion of viral and target intracellular membranes, the coiled coil regions (heptad repeats) assume a trimer-of-hairpins structure, positioning the fusion peptide in close proximity to the C-terminal region of the ectodomain. The formation of this structure appears to d
   1798..1915    +  misc_feature   cPPT/CTS: central polypurine tract and central termination sequence of HIV-1
   1960..2171    +  promoter       EF-1α core promoter: core promoter for human elongation factor EF-1α
   2184..2452    +  LTR            5' LTR (truncated): truncated 5' long terminal repeat (LTR) from human T-cell leukemia virus (HTLV) type 1
   2492..4132    +  CDS            LUCI_PHOPY: Experimental evidence at protein level: Swiss-Prot protein existence level 1. Produces green light with a wavelength of 562 nm. From Photinus pyralis (Common eastern firefly) (Lampyris pyralis).
   4208..4915    +  CDS            mCherry: mCherry is a basic (constitutively fluorescent) red fluorescent protein published in 2004, derived from Discosoma sp.. It is reported to be a very rapidly-maturing monomer with low acid sensitivity.
   4925..5513    +  misc_feature   WPRE: woodchuck hepatitis virus posttranscriptional regulatory element
   5508..5615    +  CDS            nef (fragment): NEF_SIVS4 - Experimental evidence at protein level: Swiss-Prot protein existence level 1. Interferes with TCR signaling from the cell membrane. Interacts with CD247/TCRZ (TCR zeta chain) and exert potent down- regulation of cell surface TCR/CD3 complexes. From Simian immunodeficiency virus (isolate F236/smH4) (SIV-sm) (Simian immunodeficiency virus sooty mangabey monkey).
   5640..5820    +  LTR            5' LTR (truncated): truncated 5' long terminal repeat (LTR) from HIV-1
   5892..6013    +  polyA_signal   SV40 poly(A) signal: SV40 polyadenylation signal
   6032..6167    +  rep_origin     SV40 ori: SV40 origin of replication
   6229..6245    -  protein_bind   lac operator: The lac repressor binds to the lac operator to inhibit transcription in E. coli. This inhibition can be relieved by adding lactose or isopropyl-β-D-thiogalactopyranoside (IPTG). lac repressor encoded by lacI
   6253..6283    -  promoter       lac promoter: promoter for the E. coli lac operon
   6298..6319    -  protein_bind   CAP binding site: CAP binding activates transcription in the presence of cAMP. E. coli catabolite activator protein
   6332..6424    -  CDS            lacI (fragment): lac repressor; lacI; The lac repressor binds to the lac operator to inhibit transcription in E. coli. This inhibition can be relieved by adding lactose or isopropyl-β-D-thiogalactopyranoside (IPTG).
   6607..7195    -  rep_origin     ori: high-copy-number ColE1/pMB1/pBR322/pUC origin of replication
   7366..8226    -  CDS            AmpR: β-lactamase; bla; confers resistance to ampicillin, carbenicillin, and related antibiotics
   8227..8331    -  promoter       AmpR promoter: bla
   8426..8461    +  CDS            rop (fragment): Rop protein, which maintains plasmids at low copy number; rop
   8563..8662    +  misc_feature   bom (fragment): basis of mobility region from pBR322
   8668..8822    -  CDS            lacZα (fragment): LacZα fragment of β-galactosidase; lacZ fragment
>Addgene plasmid #104833 | pCDH-EF1a-eFFly-mCherry | depositor full sequence | sequence record 214632 | pCDH-EF1a-eFFly-mCherry sequence 8830 bps
ACGCGTGTAGTCTTATGCAATACTCTTGTAGTCTTGCAACATGGTAACGATGAGTTAGCAACATGCCTTA
CAAGGAGAGAAAAAGCACCGTGCATGCCGATTGGTGGAAGTAAGGTGGTACGATCGTGCCTTATTAGGAA
GGCAACAGACGGGTCTGACATGGATTGGACGAACCACTGAATTGCCGCATTGCAGAGATATTGTATTTAA
GTGCCTAGCTCGATACAATAAACGGGTCTCTCTGGTTAGACCAGATCTGAGCCTGGGAGCTCTCTGGCTA
ACTAGGGAACCCACTGCTTAAGCCTCAATAAAGCTTGCCTTGAGTGCTTCAAGTAGTGTGTGCCCGTCTG
TTGTGTGACTCTGGTAACTAGAGATCCCTCAGACCCTTTTAGTCAGTGTGGAAAATCTCTAGCAGTGGCG
CCCGAACAGGGACCTGAAAGCGAAAGGGAAACCAGAGCTCTCTCGACGCAGGACTCGGCTTGCTGAAGCG
CGCACGGCAAGAGGCGAGGGGCGGCGACTGGTGAGTACGCCAAAAATTTTGACTAGCGGAGGCTAGAAGG
AGAGAGATGGGTGCGAGAGCGTCAGTATTAAGCGGGGGAGAATTAGATCGCGATGGGAAAAAATTCGGTT
AAGGCCAGGGGGAAAGAAAAAATATAAATTAAAACATATAGTATGGGCAAGCAGGGAGCTAGAACGATTC
GCAGTTAATCCTGGCCTGTTAGAAACATCAGAAGGCTGTAGACAAATACTGGGACAGCTACAACCATCCC
TTCAGACAGGATCAGAAGAACTTAGATCATTATATAATACAGTAGCAACCCTCTATTGTGTGCATCAAAG
GATAGAGATAAAAGACACCAAGGAAGCTTTAGACAAGATAGAGGAAGAGCAAAACAAAAGTAAGACCACC
GCACAGCAAGCGGCCACTGATCTTCAGACCTGGAGGAGGAGATATGAGGGACAATTGGAGAAGTGAATTA
TATAAATATAAAGTAGTAAAAATTGAACCATTAGGAGTAGCACCCACCAAGGCAAAGAGAAGAGTGGTGC
AGAGAGAAAAAAGAGCAGTGGGAATAGGAGCTTTGTTCCTTGGGTTCTTGGGAGCAGCAGGAAGCACTAT
GGGCGCAGCCTCAATGACGCTGACGGTACAGGCCAGACAATTATTGTCTGGTATAGTGCAGCAGCAGAAC
AATTTGCTGAGGGCTATTGAGGCGCAACAGCATCTGTTGCAACTCACAGTCTGGGGCATCAAGCAGCTCC
AGGCAAGAATCCTGGCTGTGGAAAGATACCTAAAGGATCAACAGCTCCTGGGGATTTGGGGTTGCTCTGG
AAAACTCATTTGCACCACTGCTGTGCCTTGGAATGCTAGTTGGAGTAATAAATCTCTGGAACAGATTGGA
ATCACACGACCTGGATGGAGTGGGACAGAGAAATTAACAATTACACAAGCTTAATACACTCCTTAATTGA
AGAATCGCAAAACCAGCAAGAAAAGAATGAACAAGAATTATTGGAATTAGATAAATGGGCAAGTTTGTGG
AATTGGTTTAACATAACAAATTGGCTGTGGTATATAAAATTATTCATAATGATAGTAGGAGGCTTGGTAG
GTTTAAGAATAGTTTTTGCTGTACTTTCTATAGTGAATAGAGTTAGGCAGGGATATTCACCATTATCGTT
TCAGACCCACCTCCCAACCCCGAGGGGACCCGACAGGCCCGAAGGAATAGAAGAAGAAGGTGGAGAGAGA
GACAGAGACAGATCCATTCGATTAGTGAACGGATCTCGACGGTTAACTTTTAAAAGAAAAGGGGGGATTG
GGGGGTACAGTGCAGGGGAAAGAATAGTAGACATAATAGCAACAGACATACAAACTAAAGAATTACAAAA
ACAAATTACAAAAATTCAAAATTTTATCGATACTAGTAAGGATCTGCGATCGCTCCGGTGCCCGTCAGTG
GGCAGAGCGCACATCGCCCACAGTCCCCGAGAAGTTGGGGGGAGGGGTCGGCAATTGAACGGGTGCCTAG
AGAAGGTGGCGCGGGGTAAACTGGGAAAGTGATGTCGTGTACTGGCTCCGCCTTTTTCCCGAGGGTGGGG
GAGAACCGTATATAAGTGCAGTAGTCGCCGTGAACGTTCTTTTTCGCAACGGGTTTGCCGCCAGAACACA
GCTGAAGCTTCGAGGGGCTCGCATCTCTCCTTCACGCGCCCGCCGCCCTACCTGAGGCCGCCATCCACGC
CGGTTGAGTCGCGTTCTGCCGCCTCCCGCCTGTGGTGCCTCCTGAACTGCGTCCGCCGTCTAGGTAAGTT
TAAAGCTCAGGTCGAGACCGGGCCTTTGTCCGGCGCTCCCTTGGAGCCTACCTAGACTCAGCCGGCTCTC
CACGCTTTGCCTGACCCTGCTTGCTCAACTCTACGTCTTTGTTTCGTTTTCTGTTCTGCGCCGTTACAGA
TCCAAGCTGTGACCGGCGCCTACTCTAGAGCTAGCGAATTCATGGAAGATGCCAAGAACATCAAGAAAGG
CCCTGCCCCCTTCTACCCCCTGGAAGATGGCACAGCCGGCGAGCAGCTGCACAAGGCCATGAAGAGATAC
GCCCTGGTGCCCGGCACCATCGCCTTCACCGACGCCCACATCGAGGTGGACATCACCTACGCCGAGTATT
TCGAGATGAGCGTGCGGCTGGCCGAGGCCATGAAACGCTACGGCCTGAACACCAACCACCGGATCGTGGT
GTGCAGCGAGAACAGCCTGCAGTTCTTCATGCCCGTGCTGGGCGCCCTGTTCATCGGCGTGGCCGTGGCC
CCTGCCAACGACATCTACAACGAGCGGGAGCTGCTGAACAGCATGGGCATCAGCCAGCCCACCGTGGTGT
TCGTGAGCAAGAAGGGCCTGCAGAAAATCCTGAACGTGCAGAAGAAGCTGCCCATCATCCAGAAAATCAT
CATCATGGACAGCAAGACCGACTACCAGGGCTTCCAGAGCATGTACACCTTCGTGACCAGCCACCTGCCC
CCTGGCTTCAACGAGTACGACTTCGTGCCCGAGAGCTTCGACCGGGACAAGACCATCGCCCTGATCATGA
ACAGCAGCGGCAGCACCGGCCTGCCTAAAGGCGTGGCCCTGCCTCACCGGACCGCCTGCGTGCGGTTCAG
CCACGCCCGGGACCCCATCTTCGGCAACCAGATCATCCCCGACACCGCCATCCTGAGCGTGGTGCCCTTC
CACCACGGCTTCGGCATGTTCACCACCCTGGGCTACCTGATCTGCGGCTTCCGGGTGGTGCTGATGTACC
GGTTCGAGGAAGAGCTGTTCCTGCGGAGCCTGCAGGACTACAAGATCCAGAGCGCCCTGCTGGTGCCCAC
CCTGTTCAGCTTTTTCGCCAAGAGCACCCTGATCGACAAGTACGACCTGAGCAACCTGCACGAGATCGCC
AGCGGCGGAGCCCCCCTGTCCAAAGAAGTGGGCGAAGCCGTCGCCAAGCGGTTCCACCTGCCCGGCATCC
GGCAGGGCTATGGCCTGACCGAGACCACAAGCGCCATTCTGATCACCCCCGAGGGCGACGACAAGCCTGG
CGCCGTGGGCAAGGTGGTGCCTTTCTTCGAGGCCAAGGTGGTGGACCTGGACACCGGCAAGACCCTGGGC
GTGAACCAGCGGGGCGAGCTGTGCGTGAGGGGCCCCATGATCATGAGCGGCTACGTGAACAACCCCGAGG
CCACCAACGCCCTGATTGACAAGGACGGCTGGCTGCACAGCGGCGACATCGCCTACTGGGACGAGGACGA
GCACTTCTTCATCGTGGACCGGCTGAAGAGCCTGATCAAGTACAAGGGCTACCAGGTGGCCCCAGCCGAG
CTGGAAAGCATCCTGCTGCAGCACCCCAACATCTTCGATGCCGGGGTGGCCGGACTGCCCGACGACGATG
CCGGCGAGCTGCCTGCCGCCGTGGTGGTGCTGGAACACGGCAAAACCATGACCGAGAAAGAAATCGTGGA
CTACGTGGCCAGCCAGGTGACCACCGCCAAGAAACTGAGAGGCGGCGTGGTGTTTGTGGACGAGGTGCCC
AAGGGCCTGACAGGCAAGCTGGACGCCCGGAAGATCCGGGAGATCCTGATCAAGGCCAAGAAGGGCGGCA
AGGGATCCGCGGCCGCTGAGGGCAGAGGAAGTCTTCTAACATGCGGTGACGTGGAGGAGAATCCCGGCCC
TATGCATATGGTGAGCAAGGGCGAGGAGGACAACATGGCCATCATCAAGGAGTTCATGCGCTTCAAGGTG
CACATGGAGGGCTCCGTGAACGGCCACGAGTTCGAGATCGAGGGCGAGGGCGAGGGCCGCCCCTACGAGG
GCACCCAGACCGCCAAGCTGAAGGTGACCAAGGGCGGCCCCCTGCCCTTCGCCTGGGACATCCTGTCCCC
TCAGTTCATGTACGGCTCCAAGGCCTACGTGAAGCACCCCGCCGACATCCCCGACTACTTGAAGCTGTCC
TTCCCCGAGGGCTTCAAGTGGGAGCGCGTGATGAACTTCGAGGACGGCGGCGTGGTGACCGTGACCCAGG
ACTCCTCCCTGCAGGACGGCGAGTTCATCTACAAGGTGAAGCTGCGCGGCACCAACTTCCCCTCCGACGG
CCCCGTAATGCAGAAGAAGACCATGGGCTGGGAGGCCTCCTCCGAGCGGATGTACCCCGAGGACGGCGCC
CTGAAGGGCGAGATCAAGCAGAGGCTGAAGCTGAAGGACGGCGGCCACTACGACGCCGAGGTCAAGACCA
CCTACAAGGCCAAGAAGCCCGTGCAGCTGCCCGGCGCCTACAACGTCAACATCAAGCTGGACATCACCTC
CCACAACGAGGACTACACCATCGTGGAACAGTACGAGCGCGCCGAGGGCCGCCACTCCACCGGCGGCATG
GACGAGCTGTACAAGTAAGTCGACAATCAACCTCTGGATTACAAAATTTGTGAAAGATTGACTGGTATTC
TTAACTATGTTGCTCCTTTTACGCTATGTGGATACGCTGCTTTAATGCCTTTGTATCATGCTATTGCTTC
CCGTATGGCTTTCATTTTCTCCTCCTTGTATAAATCCTGGTTGCTGTCTCTTTATGAGGAGTTGTGGCCC
GTTGTCAGGCAACGTGGCGTGGTGTGCACTGTGTTTGCTGACGCAACCCCCACTGGTTGGGGCATTGCCA
CCACCTGTCAGCTCCTTTCCGGGACTTTCGCTTTCCCCCTCCCTATTGCCACGGCGGAACTCATCGCCGC
CTGCCTTGCCCGCTGCTGGACAGGGGCTCGGCTGTTGGGCACTGACAATTCCGTGGTGTTGTCGGGGAAA
TCATCGTCCTTTCCTTGGCTGCTCGCCTGTGTTGCCACCTGGATTCTGCGCGGGACGTCCTTCTGCTACG
TCCCTTCGGCCCTCAATCCAGCGGACCTTCCTTCCCGCGGCCTGCTGCCGGCTCTGCGGCCTCTTCCGCG
TCTTCGCCTTCGCCCTCAGACGAGTCGGATCTCCCTTTGGGCCGCCTCCCCGCCTGGTACCTTTAAGACC
AATGACTTACAAGGCAGCTGTAGATCTTAGCCACTTTTTAAAAGAAAAGGGGGGACTGGAAGGGCTAATT
CACTCCCAACGAAAATAAGATCTGCTTTTTGCTTGTACTGGGTCTCTCTGGTTAGACCAGATCTGAGCCT
GGGAGCTCTCTGGCTAACTAGGGAACCCACTGCTTAAGCCTCAATAAAGCTTGCCTTGAGTGCTTCAAGT
AGTGTGTGCCCGTCTGTTGTGTGACTCTGGTAACTAGAGATCCCTCAGACCCTTTTAGTCAGTGTGGAAA
ATCTCTAGCAGTAGTAGTTCATGTCATCTTATTATTCAGTATTTATAACTTGCAAAGAAATGAATATCAG
AGAGTGAGAGGAACTTGTTTATTGCAGCTTATAATGGTTACAAATAAAGCAATAGCATCACAAATTTCAC
AAATAAAGCATTTTTTTCACTGCATTCTAGTTGTGGTTTGTCCAAACTCATCAATGTATCTTATCATGTC
TGGCTCTAGCTATCCCGCCCCTAACTCCGCCCAGTTCCGCCCATTCTCCGCCCCATGGCTGACTAATTTT
TTTTATTTATGCAGAGGCCGAGGCCGCCTCGGCCTCTGAGCTATTCCAGAAGTAGTGAGGAGGCTTTTTT
GGAGGCCTAGACTTTTGCAGAGACGGCCCAAATTCGTAATCATGGTCATAGCTGTTTCCTGTGTGAAATT
GTTATCCGCTCACAATTCCACACAACATACGAGCCGGAAGCATAAAGTGTAAAGCCTGGGGTGCCTAATG
AGTGAGCTAACTCACATTAATTGCGTTGCGCTCACTGCCCGCTTTCCAGTCGGGAAACCTGTCGTGCCAG
CTGCATTAATGAATCGGCCAACGCGCGGGGAGAGGCGGTTTGCGTATTGGGCGCTCTTCCGCTTCCTCGC
TCACTGACTCGCTGCGCTCGGTCGTTCGGCTGCGGCGAGCGGTATCAGCTCACTCAAAGGCGGTAATACG
GTTATCCACAGAATCAGGGGATAACGCAGGAAAGAACATGTGAGCAAAAGGCCAGCAAAAGGCCAGGAAC
CGTAAAAAGGCCGCGTTGCTGGCGTTTTTCCATAGGCTCCGCCCCCCTGACGAGCATCACAAAAATCGAC
GCTCAAGTCAGAGGTGGCGAAACCCGACAGGACTATAAAGATACCAGGCGTTTCCCCCTGGAAGCTCCCT
CGTGCGCTCTCCTGTTCCGACCCTGCCGCTTACCGGATACCTGTCCGCCTTTCTCCCTTCGGGAAGCGTG
GCGCTTTCTCATAGCTCACGCTGTAGGTATCTCAGTTCGGTGTAGGTCGTTCGCTCCAAGCTGGGCTGTG
TGCACGAACCCCCCGTTCAGCCCGACCGCTGCGCCTTATCCGGTAACTATCGTCTTGAGTCCAACCCGGT
AAGACACGACTTATCGCCACTGGCAGCAGCCACTGGTAACAGGATTAGCAGAGCGAGGTATGTAGGCGGT
GCTACAGAGTTCTTGAAGTGGTGGCCTAACTACGGCTACACTAGAAGGACAGTATTTGGTATCTGCGCTC
TGCTGAAGCCAGTTACCTTCGGAAAAAGAGTTGGTAGCTCTTGATCCGGCAAACAAACCACCGCTGGTAG
CGGTGGTTTTTTTGTTTGCAAGCAGCAGATTACGCGCAGAAAAAAAGGATCTCAAGAAGATCCTTTGATC
TTTTCTACGGGGTCTGACGCTCAGTGGAACGAAAACTCACGTTAAGGGATTTTGGTCATGAGATTATCAA
AAAGGATCTTCACCTAGATCCTTTTAAATTAAAAATGAAGTTTTAAATCAATCTAAAGTATATATGAGTA
AACTTGGTCTGACAGTTACCAATGCTTAATCAGTGAGGCACCTATCTCAGCGATCTGTCTATTTCGTTCA
TCCATAGTTGCCTGACTCCCCGTCGTGTAGATAACTACGATACGGGAGGGCTTACCATCTGGCCCCAGTG
CTGCAATGATACCGCGAGACCCACGCTCACCGGCTCCAGATTTATCAGCAATAAACCAGCCAGCCGGAAG
GGCCGAGCGCAGAAGTGGTCCTGCAACTTTATCCGCCTCCATCCAGTCTATTAATTGTTGCCGGGAAGCT
AGAGTAAGTAGTTCGCCAGTTAATAGTTTGCGCAACGTTGTTGCCATTGCTACAGGCATCGTGGTGTCAC
GCTCGTCGTTTGGTATGGCTTCATTCAGCTCCGGTTCCCAACGATCAAGGCGAGTTACATGATCCCCCAT
GTTGTGCAAAAAAGCGGTTAGCTCCTTCGGTCCTCCGATCGTTGTCAGAAGTAAGTTGGCCGCAGTGTTA
TCACTCATGGTTATGGCAGCACTGCATAATTCTCTTACTGTCATGCCATCCGTAAGATGCTTTTCTGTGA
CTGGTGAGTACTCAACCAAGTCATTCTGAGAATAGTGTATGCGGCGACCGAGTTGCTCTTGCCCGGCGTC
AATACGGGATAATACCGCGCCACATAGCAGAACTTTAAAAGTGCTCATCATTGGAAAACGTTCTTCGGGG
CGAAAACTCTCAAGGATCTTACCGCTGTTGAGATCCAGTTCGATGTAACCCACTCGTGCACCCAACTGAT
CTTCAGCATCTTTTACTTTCACCAGCGTTTCTGGGTGAGCAAAAACAGGAAGGCAAAATGCCGCAAAAAA
GGGAATAAGGGCGACACGGAAATGTTGAATACTCATACTCTTCCTTTTTCAATATTATTGAAGCATTTAT
CAGGGTTATTGTCTCATGAGCGGATACATATTTGAATGTATTTAGAAAAATAAACAAATAGGGGTTCCGC
GCACATTTCCCCGAAAAGTGCCACCTGACGTCTAAGAAACCATTATTATCATGACATTAACCTATAAAAA
TAGGCGTATCACGAGGCCCTTTCGTCTCGCGCGTTTCGGTGATGACGGTGAAAACCTCTGACACATGCAG
CTCCCGGAGACGGTCACAGCTTGTCTGTAAGCGGATGCCGGGAGCAGACAAGCCCGTCAGGGCGCGTCAG
CGGGTGTTGGCGGGTGTCGGGGCTGGCTTAACTATGCGGCATCAGAGCAGATTGTACTGAGAGTGCACCA
TATGCGGTGTGAAATACCGCACAGATGCGTAAGGAGAAAATACCGCATCAGGCGCCATTCGCCATTCAGG
CTGCGCAACTGTTGGGAAGGGCGATCGGTGCGGGCCTCTTCGCTATTACGCCAGCTGGCGAAAGGGGGAT
GTGCTGCAAGGCGATTAAGTTGGGTAACGCCAGGGTTTTCCCAGTCACGACGTTGTAAAACGACGGCCAG
TGCCAAGCTG
