Features (pLannotate 1.2.2; 26 found; start..end, strand, type, name):
     50..150     +  CDS            Rev (fragment): human immunodeficiency virus 1 (HIV-1) Rev protein; rev; enhances nuclear export of unspliced and incompletely spliced viral mRNAs
    169..285     +  misc_feature   cPPT/CTS: central polypurine tract and central termination sequence of HIV-1
    328..539     +  promoter       EF-1α core promoter: core promoter for human elongation factor EF-1α
    552..820     +  LTR            5' LTR (truncated): truncated 5' long terminal repeat (LTR) from human T-cell leukemia virus (HTLV) type 1
    860..2500    +  CDS            LUCI_PHOPY: Experimental evidence at protein level: Swiss-Prot protein existence level 1. Produces green light with a wavelength of 562 nm. From Photinus pyralis (Common eastern firefly) (Lampyris pyralis).
   2576..3283    +  CDS            mCherry: mCherry is a basic (constitutively fluorescent) red fluorescent protein published in 2004, derived from Discosoma sp.. It is reported to be a very rapidly-maturing monomer with low acid sensitivity.
   3293..3881    +  misc_feature   WPRE: woodchuck hepatitis virus posttranscriptional regulatory element
   3876..3983    +  CDS            nef (fragment): NEF_SIVS4 - Experimental evidence at protein level: Swiss-Prot protein existence level 1. Interferes with TCR signaling from the cell membrane. Interacts with CD247/TCRZ (TCR zeta chain) and exert potent down- regulation of cell surface TCR/CD3 complexes. From Simian immunodeficiency virus (isolate F236/smH4) (SIV-sm) (Simian immunodeficiency virus sooty mangabey monkey).
   4008..4188    +  LTR            5' LTR (truncated): truncated 5' long terminal repeat (LTR) from HIV-1
   4260..4381    +  polyA_signal   SV40 poly(A) signal: SV40 polyadenylation signal
   4421..4556    +  rep_origin     SV40 ori: SV40 origin of replication
   4613..4629    -  protein_bind   lac operator: The lac repressor binds to the lac operator to inhibit transcription in E. coli. This inhibition can be relieved by adding lactose or isopropyl-β-D-thiogalactopyranoside (IPTG). lac repressor encoded by lacI
   4637..4667    -  promoter       lac promoter: promoter for the E. coli lac operon
   4682..4703    -  protein_bind   CAP binding site: CAP binding activates transcription in the presence of cAMP. E. coli catabolite activator protein
   4716..4808    -  CDS            lacI (fragment): lac repressor; lacI; The lac repressor binds to the lac operator to inhibit transcription in E. coli. This inhibition can be relieved by adding lactose or isopropyl-β-D-thiogalactopyranoside (IPTG).
   4991..5579    -  rep_origin     ori: high-copy-number ColE1/pMB1/pBR322/pUC origin of replication
   5750..6610    -  CDS            AmpR: β-lactamase; bla; confers resistance to ampicillin, carbenicillin, and related antibiotics
   6611..6715    -  promoter       AmpR promoter: bla
   6810..6845    +  CDS            rop (fragment): Rop protein, which maintains plasmids at low copy number; rop
   6947..7046    +  misc_feature   bom (fragment): basis of mobility region from pBR322
   7052..7206    -  CDS            lacZα (fragment): LacZα fragment of β-galactosidase; lacZ fragment
   7220..7446    +  promoter       RSV promoter: Rous sarcoma virus enhancer/promoter
   7447..7627    +  LTR            5' LTR (truncated): truncated 5' long terminal repeat (LTR) from HIV-1
   7674..7799    +  misc_feature   HIV-1 Ψ: packaging signal of human immunodeficiency virus type 1
   7783..8121    +  CDS            HIV-1 gag (fragment): gag protein from human immunodeficiency virus 1; gag
   8292..8525    +  misc_feature   RRE: The Rev response element (RRE) of HIV-1 allows for Rev-dependent mRNA export from the nucleus to the cytoplasm.
>Addgene plasmid #104833 | pCDH-EF1a-eFFly-mCherry | addgene full sequence | sequence record 218868 | Addgene NGS Result
TTCTATAGTGAATAGAGTTAGGCAGGGATATTCACCATTATCGTTTCAGACCCACCTCCCAACCCCGAGG
GGACCCGACAGGCCCGAAGGAATAGAAGAAGAAGGTGGAGAGAGAGACAGAGACAGATCCATTCGATTAG
TGAACGGATCTCGACGGTATCGGTTAACTTTTAAAAGAAAAGGGGGGATTGGGGGGTACAGTGCAGGGGA
AAGAATAGTAGACATAATAGCAACAGACATACAAACTAAAGAATTACAAAAACAAATTACAAAATTCAAA
ATTTTATCGATACTAGTGGATCTGCGATCGCTCCGGTGCCCGTCAGTGGGCAGAGCGCACATCGCCCACA
GTCCCCGAGAAGTTGGGGGGAGGGGTCGGCAATTGAACGGGTGCCTAGAGAAGGTGGCGCGGGGTAAACT
GGGAAAGTGATGTCGTGTACTGGCTCCGCCTTTTTCCCGAGGGTGGGGGAGAACCGTATATAAGTGCAGT
AGTCGCCGTGAACGTTCTTTTTCGCAACGGGTTTGCCGCCAGAACACAGCTGAAGCTTCGAGGGGCTCGC
ATCTCTCCTTCACGCGCCCGCCGCCCTACCTGAGGCCGCCATCCACGCCGGTTGAGTCGCGTTCTGCCGC
CTCCCGCCTGTGGTGCCTCCTGAACTGCGTCCGCCGTCTAGGTAAGTTTAAAGCTCAGGTCGAGACCGGG
CCTTTGTCCGGCGCTCCCTTGGAGCCTACCTAGACTCAGCCGGCTCTCCACGCTTTGCCTGACCCTGCTT
GCTCAACTCTACGTCTTTGTTTCGTTTTCTGTTCTGCGCCGTTACAGATCCAAGCTGTGACCGGCGCCTA
CTCTAGAGCTAGCGAATTCATGGAAGATGCCAAGAACATCAAGAAAGGCCCTGCCCCCTTCTACCCCCTG
GAAGATGGCACAGCCGGCGAGCAGCTGCACAAGGCCATGAAGAGATACGCCCTGGTGCCCGGCACCATCG
CCTTCACCGACGCCCACATCGAGGTGGACATCACCTACGCCGAGTATTTCGAGATGAGCGTGCGGCTGGC
CGAGGCCATGAAACGCTACGGCCTGAACACCAACCACCGGATCGTGGTGTGCAGCGAGAACAGCCTGCAG
TTCTTCATGCCCGTGCTGGGCGCCCTGTTCATCGGCGTGGCCGTGGCCCCTGCCAACGACATCTACAACG
AGCGGGAGCTGCTGAACAGCATGGGCATCAGCCAGCCCACCGTGGTGTTCGTGAGCAAGAAGGGCCTGCA
GAAAATCCTGAACGTGCAGAAGAAGCTGCCCATCATCCAGAAAATCATCATCATGGACAGCAAGACCGAC
TACCAGGGCTTCCAGAGCATGTACACCTTCGTGACCAGCCACCTGCCCCCTGGCTTCAACGAGTACGACT
TCGTGCCCGAGAGCTTCGACCGGGACAAGACCATCGCCCTGATCATGAACAGCAGCGGCAGCACCGGCCT
GCCTAAAGGCGTGGCCCTGCCTCACCGGACCGCCTGCGTGCGGTTCAGCCACGCCCGGGACCCCATCTTC
GGCAACCAGATCATCCCCGACACCGCCATCCTGAGCGTGGTGCCCTTCCACCACGGCTTCGGCATGTTCA
CCACCCTGGGCTACCTGATCTGCGGCTTCCGGGTGGTGCTGATGTACCGGTTCGAGGAAGAGCTGTTCCT
GCGGAGCCTGCAGGACTACAAGATCCAGAGCGCCCTGCTGGTGCCCACCCTGTTCAGCTTTTTCGCCAAG
AGCACCCTGATCGACAAGTACGACCTGAGCAACCTGCACGAGATCGCCAGCGGCGGAGCCCCCCTGTCCA
AAGAAGTGGGCGAAGCCGTCGCCAAGCGGTTCCACCTGCCCGGCATCCGGCAGGGCTATGGCCTGACCGA
GACCACAAGCGCCATTCTGATCACCCCCGAGGGCGACGACAAGCCTGGCGCCGTGGGCAAGGTGGTGCCT
TTCTTCGAGGCCAAGGTGGTGGACCTGGACACCGGCAAGACCCTGGGCGTGAACCAGCGGGGCGAGCTGT
GCGTGAGGGGCCCCATGATCATGAGCGGCTACGTGAACAACCCCGAGGCCACCAACGCCCTGATTGACAA
GGACGGCTGGCTGCACAGCGGCGACATCGCCTACTGGGACGAGGACGAGCACTTCTTCATCGTGGACCGG
CTGAAGAGCCTGATCAAGTACAAGGGCTACCAGGTGGCCCCAGCCGAGCTGGAAAGCATCCTGCTGCAGC
ACCCCAACATCTTCGATGCCGGGGTGGCCGGACTGCCCGACGACGATGCCGGCGAGCTGCCTGCCGCCGT
GGTGGTGCTGGAACACGGCAAAACCATGACCGAGAAAGAAATCGTGGACTACGTGGCCAGCCAGGTGACC
ACCGCCAAGAAACTGAGAGGCGGCGTGGTGTTTGTGGACGAGGTGCCCAAGGGCCTGACAGGCAAGCTGG
ACGCCCGGAAGATCCGGGAGATCCTGATCAAGGCCAAGAAGGGCGGCAAGGGATCCGCGGCCGCTGAGGG
CAGAGGAAGTCTTCTAACATGCGGTGACGTGGAGGAGAATCCCGGCCCTATGCATATGGTGAGCAAGGGC
GAGGAGGATAACATGGCCATCATCAAGGAGTTCATGCGCTTCAAGGTGCACATGGAGGGCTCCGTGAACG
GCCACGAGTTCGAGATCGAGGGCGAGGGCGAGGGCCGCCCCTACGAGGGCACCCAGACCGCCAAGCTGAA
GGTGACCAAGGGTGGCCCCCTGCCCTTCGCCTGGGACATCCTGTCCCCTCAGTTCATGTACGGCTCCAAG
GCCTACGTGAAGCACCCCGCCGACATCCCCGACTACTTGAAGCTGTCCTTCCCCGAGGGCTTCAAGTGGG
AGCGCGTGATGAACTTCGAGGACGGCGGCGTGGTGACCGTGACCCAGGACTCCTCCCTGCAGGACGGCGA
GTTCATCTACAAGGTGAAGCTGCGCGGCACCAACTTCCCCTCCGACGGCCCCGTAATGCAGAAGAAGACC
ATGGGCTGGGAGGCCTCCTCCGAGCGGATGTACCCCGAGGACGGCGCCCTGAAGGGCGAGATCAAGCAGA
GGCTGAAGCTGAAGGACGGCGGCCACTACGACGCTGAGGTCAAGACCACCTACAAGGCCAAGAAGCCCGT
GCAGCTGCCCGGCGCCTACAACGTCAACATCAAGTTGGACATCACCTCCCACAACGAGGACTACACCATC
GTGGAACAGTACGAACGCGCCGAGGGCCGCCACTCCACCGGCGGCATGGACGAGCTGTACAAGTAAGTCG
ACAATCAACCTCTGGATTACAAAATTTGTGAAAGATTGACTGGTATTCTTAACTATGTTGCTCCTTTTAC
GCTATGTGGATACGCTGCTTTAATGCCTTTGTATCATGCTATTGCTTCCCGTATGGCTTTCATTTTCTCC
TCCTTGTATAAATCCTGGTTGCTGTCTCTTTATGAGGAGTTGTGGCCCGTTGTCAGGCAACGTGGCGTGG
TGTGCACTGTGTTTGCTGACGCAACCCCCACTGGTTGGGGCATTGCCACCACCTGTCAGCTCCTTTCCGG
GACTTTCGCTTTCCCCCTCCCTATTGCCACGGCGGAACTCATCGCCGCCTGCCTTGCCCGCTGCTGGACA
GGGGCTCGGCTGTTGGGCACTGACAATTCCGTGGTGTTGTCGGGGAAATCATCGTCCTTTCCTTGGCTGC
TCGCCTGTGTTGCCACCTGGATTCTGCGCGGGACGTCCTTCTGCTACGTCCCTTCGGCCCTCAATCCAGC
GGACCTTCCTTCCCGCGGCCTGCTGCCGGCTCTGCGGCCTCTTCCGCGTCTTCGCCTTCGCCCTCAGACG
AGTCGGATCTCCCTTTGGGCCGCCTCCCCGCCTGGTACCTTTAAGACCAATGACTTACAAGGCAGCTGTA
GATCTTAGCCACTTTTTAAAAGAAAAGGGGGGACTGGAAGGGCTAATTCACTCCCAACGAAGATAAGATC
TGCTTTTTGCTTGTACTGGGTCTCTCTGGTTAGACCAGATCTGAGCCTGGGAGCTCTCTGGCTAACTAGG
GAACCCACTGCTTAAGCCTCAATAAAGCTTGCCTTGAGTGCTTCAAGTAGTGTGTGCCCGTCTGTTGTGT
GACTCTGGTAACTAGAGATCCCTCAGACCCTTTTAGTCAGTGTGGAAAATCTCTAGCAGTAGTAGTTCAT
GTCATCTTATTATTCAGTATTTATAACTTGCAAAGAAATGAATATCAGAGAGTGAGAGGAACTTGTTTAT
TGCAGCTTATAATGGTTACAAATAAAGCAATAGCATCACAAATTTCACAAATAAAGCATTTTTTTCACTG
CATTCTAGTTGTGGTTTGTCCAAACTCATCAATGTATCTTATCATGTCTGGCTCTAGCTATCCCGCCCCT
AACTCCGCCCATCCCGCCCCTAACTCCGCCCAGTTCCGCCCATTCTCCGCCCCATGGCTGACTAATTTTT
TTTATTTATGCAGAGGCCGAGGCCGCCTCGGCCTCTGAGCTATTCCAGAAGTAGTGAGGAGGCTTTTTTG
GAGGCCTAGACTTTTGCAGAGACCAAATTCGTAATCATGTCATAGCTGTTTCCTGTGTGAAATTGTTATC
CGCTCACAATTCCACACAACATACGAGCCGGAAGCATAAAGTGTAAAGCCTGGGGTGCCTAATGAGTGAG
CTAACTCACATTAATTGCGTTGCGCTCACTGCCCGCTTTCCAGTCGGGAAACCTGTCGTGCCAGCTGCAT
TAATGAATCGGCCAACGCGCGGGGAGAGGCGGTTTGCGTATTGGGCGCTCTTCCGCTTCCTCGCTCACTG
ACTCGCTGCGCTCGGTCGTTCGGCTGCGGCGAGCGGTATCAGCTCACTCAAAGGCGGTAATACGGTTATC
CACAGAATCAGGGGATAACGCAGGAAAGAACATGTGAGCAAAAGGCCAGCAAAAGGCCAGGAACCGTAAA
AAGGCCGCGTTGCTGGCGTTTTTCCATAGGCTCCGCCCCCCTGACGAGCATCACAAAAATCGACGCTCAA
GTCAGAGGTGGCGAAACCCGACAGGACTATAAAGATACCAGGCGTTTCCCCCTGGAAGCTCCCTCGTGCG
CTCTCCTGTTCCGACCCTGCCGCTTACCGGATACCTGTCCGCCTTTCTCCCTTCGGGAAGCGTGGCGCTT
TCTCATAGCTCACGCTGTAGGTATCTCAGTTCGGTGTAGGTCGTTCGCTCCAAGCTGGGCTGTGTGCACG
AACCCCCCGTTCAGCCCGACCGCTGCGCCTTATCCGGTAACTATCGTCTTGAGTCCAACCCGGTAAGACA
CGACTTATCGCCACTGGCAGCAGCCACTGGTAACAGGATTAGCAGAGCGAGGTATGTAGGCGGTGCTACA
GAGTTCTTGAAGTGGTGGCCTAACTACGGCTACACTAGAAGAACAGTATTTGGTATCTGCGCTCTGCTGA
AGCCAGTTACCTTCGGAAAAAGAGTTGGTAGCTCTTGATCCGGCAAACAAACCACCGCTGGTAGCGGTGG
TTTTTTTGTTTGCAAGCAGCAGATTACGCGCAGAAAAAAAGGATCTCAAGAAGATCCTTTGATCTTTTCT
ACGGGGTCTGACGCTCAGTGGAACGAAAACTCACGTTAAGGGATTTTGGTCATGAGATTATCAAAAAGGA
TCTTCACCTAGATCCTTTTAAATTAAAAATGAAGTTTTAAATCAATCTAAAGTATATATGAGTAAACTTG
GTCTGACAGTTACCAATGCTTAATCAGTGAGGCACCTATCTCAGCGATCTGTCTATTTCGTTCATCCATA
GTTGCCTGACTCCCCGTCGTGTAGATAACTACGATACGGGAGGGCTTACCATCTGGCCCCAGTGCTGCAA
TGATACCGCGAGACCCACGCTCACCGGCTCCAGATTTATCAGCAATAAACCAGCCAGCCGGAAGGGCCGA
GCGCAGAAGTGGTCCTGCAACTTTATCCGCCTCCATCCAGTCTATTAATTGTTGCCGGGAAGCTAGAGTA
AGTAGTTCGCCAGTTAATAGTTTGCGCAACGTTGTTGCCATTGCTACAGGCATCGTGGTGTCACGCTCGT
CGTTTGGTATGGCTTCATTCAGCTCCGGTTCCCAACGATCAAGGCGAGTTACATGATCCCCCATGTTGTG
CAAAAAAGCGGTTAGCTCCTTCGGTCCTCCGATCGTTGTCAGAAGTAAGTTGGCCGCAGTGTTATCACTC
ATGGTTATGGCAGCACTGCATAATTCTCTTACTGTCATGCCATCCGTAAGATGCTTTTCTGTGACTGGTG
AGTACTCAACCAAGTCATTCTGAGAATAGTGTATGCGGCGACCGAGTTGCTCTTGCCCGGCGTCAATACG
GGATAATACCGCGCCACATAGCAGAACTTTAAAAGTGCTCATCATTGGAAAACGTTCTTCGGGGCGAAAA
CTCTCAAGGATCTTACCGCTGTTGAGATCCAGTTCGATGTAACCCACTCGTGCACCCAACTGATCTTCAG
CATCTTTTACTTTCACCAGCGTTTCTGGGTGAGCAAAAACAGGAAGGCAAAATGCCGCAAAAAAGGGAAT
AAGGGCGACACGGAAATGTTGAATACTCATACTCTTCCTTTTTCAATATTATTGAAGCATTTATCAGGGT
TATTGTCTCATGAGCGGATACATATTTGAATGTATTTAGAAAAATAAACAAATAGGGGTTCCGCGCACAT
TTCCCCGAAAAGTGCCACCTGACGTCTAAGAAACCATTATTATCATGACATTAACCTATAAAAATAGGCG
TATCACGAGGCCCTTTCGTCTCGCGCGTTTCGGTGATGACGGTGAAAACCTCTGACACATGCAGCTCCCG
GAGACGGTCACAGCTTGTCTGTAAGCGGATGCCGGGAGCAGACAAGCCCGTCAGGGCGCGTCAGCGGGTG
TTGGCGGGTGTCGGGGCTGGCTTAACTATGCGGCATCAGAGCAGATTGTACTGAGAGTGCACCATATGCG
GTGTGAAATACCGCACAGATGCGTAAGGAGAAAATACCGCATCAGGCGCCATTCGCCATTCAGGCTGCGC
AACTGTTGGGAAGGGCGATCGGTGCGGGCCTCTTCGCTATTACGCCAGCTGGCGAAAGGGGGATGTGCTG
CAAGGCGATTAAGTTGGGTAACGCCAGGGTTTTCCCAGTCACGACGTTGTAAAACGACGGCCAGTGCCAA
GCTGACGCGTGTAGTCTTATGCAATACTCTTGTAGTCTTGCAACATGGTAACGATGAGTTAGCAACATGC
CTTACAAGGAGAGAAAAAGCACCGTGCATGCCGATTGGTGGAAGTAAGGTGGTACGATCGTGCCTTATTA
GGAAGGCAACAGACGGGTCTGACATGGATTGGACGAACCACTGAATTGCCGCATTGCAGAGATATTGTAT
TTAAGTGCCTAGCTCGATACATAAACGGGTCTCTCTGGTTAGACCAGATCTGAGCCTGGGAGCTCTCTGG
CTAACTAGGGAACCCACTGCTTAAGCCTCAATAAAGCTTGCCTTGAGTGCTTCAAGTAGTGTGTGCCCGT
CTGTTGTGTGACTCTGGTAACTAGAGATCCCTCAGACCCTTTTAGTCAGTGTGGAAAATCTCTAGCAGTG
GCGCCCGAACAGGGACTTGAAAGCGAAAGGGAAACCAGAGGAGCTCTCTCGACGCAGGACTCGGCTTGCT
GAAGCGCGCACGGCAAGAGGCGAGGGGCGGCGACTGGTGAGTACGCCAAAAATTTTGACTAGCGGAGGCT
AGAAGGAGAGAGATGGGTGCGAGAGCGTCAGTATTAAGCGGGGGAGAATTAGATCGCGATGGGAAAAAAT
TCGGTTAAGGCCAGGGGGAAAGAAAAAATATAAATTAAAACATATAGTATGGGCAAGCAGGGAGCTAGAA
CGATTCGCAGTTAATCCTGGCCTGTTAGAAACATCAGAAGGCTGTAGACAAATACTGGGACAGCTACAAC
CATCCCTTCAGACAGGATCAGAAGAACTTAGATCATTATATAATACAGTAGCAACCCTCTATTGTGTGCA
TCAAAGGATAGAGATAAAAGACACCAAGGAAGCTTTAGACAAGATAGAGGAAGAGCAAAACAAAAGTAAG
ACCACCGCACAGCAAGCGGCCACTGATCTTCAGACCTGGAGGAGGAGATATGAGGGACAATTGGAGAAGT
GAATTATATAAATATAAAGTAGTAAAAATTGAACCATTAGGAGTAGCACCCACCAAGGCAAAGAGAAGAG
TGGTGCAGAGAGAAAAAAGAGCAGTGGGAATAGGAGCTTTGTTCCTTGGGTTCTTGGGAGCAGCAGGAAG
CACTATGGGCGCAGCGTCAATGACGCTGACGGTACAGGCCAGACAATTATTGTCTGGTATAGTGCAGCAG
CAGAACAATTTGCTGAGGGCTATTGAGGCGCAACAGCATCTGTTGCAACTCACAGTCTGGGGCATCAAGC
AGCTCCAGGCAAGAATCCTGGCTGTGGAAAGATACCTAAAGGATCAACAGCTCCTGGGGATTTGGGGTTG
CTCTGGAAAACTCATTTGCACCACTGCTGTGCCTTGGAATGCTAGTTGGAGTAATAAATCTCTGGAACAG
ATTTGGAATCACACGACCTGGATGGAGTGGGACAGAGAAATTAACAATTACACAAGCTTAATACACTCCT
TAATTGAAGAATCGCAAAACCAGCAAGAAAAGAATGAACAAGAATTATTGGAATTAGATAAATGGGCAAG
TTTGTGGAATTGGTTTAACATAACAAATTGGCTGTGGTATATAAAATTATTCATAATGATAGTAGGAGGC
TTGGTAGGTTTAAGAATAGTTTTTGCTGTACT
